>Addgene plasmid #105973 | p3E DN Kif5a | depositor full sequence | sequence record 200754 | p3E DN Kif5a  sequence 4499 bps
CTTTCCTGCGTTATCCCCTGATTCTGTGGATAACCGTATTACCGCCTTTGAGTGAGCTGATACCGCTCGC
CGCAGCCGAACGACCGAGCGCAGCGAGTCAGTGAGCGAGGAAGCGGAAGAGCGCCCAATACGCAAACCGC
CTCTCCCCGCGCGTTGGCCGATTCATTAATGCAGCTGGCACGACAGGTTTCCCGACTGGAAAGCGGGCAG
TGAGCGCAACGCAATTAATACGCGTACCGCTAGCCAGGAAGAGTTTGTAGAAACGCAAAAAGGCCATCCG
TCAGGATGGCCTTCTGCTTAGTTTGATGCCTGGCAGTTTATGGCGGGCGTCCTGCCCGCCACCCTCCGGG
CCGTTGCTTCACAACGTTCAAATCCGCTCCCGGCGGATTTGTCCTACTCAGGAGAGCGTTCACCGACAAA
CAACAGATAAAACGAAAGGCCCAGTCTTCCGACTGAGCCTTTCGTTTTATTTGATGCCTGGCAGTTCCCT
ACTCTCGCGTTAACGCTAGCATGGATGTTTTCCCAGTCACGACGTTGTAAAACGACGGCCAGTCTTAAGC
TCGGGCCCTGCAGCTCTAGAGCTCGAATTCTACAGGTCACTAATACCATCTAAGTAGTTGATTCATAGTG
ACTGCATATGTTGTGTTTTACAGTATTATGTAGTCTGTTTTTTATGCAAAATCTAATTTAATATATTGAT
ATTTATATCATTTTACGTTTCTCGTTCAACTTTCTTGTACAAAGTGGCTTCCTCTATCGTGGTGCGCATC
TCAGAGGAAGAGCGGCAGAAATACGAGGAAGAGATCCGCAAACTCTACCGCCAGCTGGACGACAAGGATG
ATGAGATCAATCTCCAGTGTCAGCTGGTGGAGAAGCTGAAGGAGCAGATTCTGGATCAGGATGAGCTGCT
GGCCTCCACCCGCGGCGACAGTGATAAGGTACAGACGGAGCTGGGTCGTCTGCAGACGGAGAGCGAGAGC
GCCAAGGCGGAGGTGCGGGAGGTGCTGCAGGCGCTGGAGGAGCTGGCCGTCAACTACGACCAGAAGAGCC
AGGAGGTGGAGGAGAAGAGTCTGCACAACAAACAGCTGGCCGAGCAGCTCAGCCACAAGATGGCCAACCT
GATGGAGCTGGAGGCGGAGCTAGCGCAGATGCAGGAAGTGAGCTCACAGCAGAGGAAGCGCATCGCTGAT
GTGTTGAACGGCCTGATGAAGGACCTCAGCGAGTTCAGCAGCATCGTCGGAAACGGAGAACTCAAGCTAC
CGGTGGAGATCAGCGGTGCGATTGAGGAGGAGTTCACCGTGGCACGTCTCTACATCAGCAAGATTAAATC
TGAGGTGAAGTCGATGGTGAAGCGCTGCCGGCAGCTGGAGAACATGCAGCTGGAGTGCCATCGCAAGATG
GAGGAGACCAGCCGGGAGCTGTCGTCATGCCAACTGCTCATCTCACAGCATGAGGCAAAGATCCGTTCTC
TCACAGAATACATGCAGAACGTGGAGCAGAAGAAGAGACAGCTGGAGGACAACTATGATGCTCTCAGTGA
AGAACTCTACACACTGCAGAACTCTGAGAGTCATGTGGCAGAGCTGGACGGAGGAGAGAAGGCGGACAGA
GAGGCTGATGGGAAAAAGGCCGCTGTTCGTCCAGCTCTGCATGCGGAGTCTCGTCAGACGCAGCTCAGCC
GCCTGCGGGATGAAATTAACGAGAAGCAGAGACTCATCGACGAGCTCACAGATAAGAACCAGGCTCTGGA
GTTGGAGCTGGCTCACGTGCGCTCCAGTTTCAGCAATCTGAAGCTGCAGGACGACAGCAAGAGCGCCTGT
CTGGAGCAGATGTCGTTTCAACAGGAGAGACACGAGCAGTCCAAACAGGATCTCAAGGGCCTTGAGGAGA
CTGTTGCTCGGGAACTCCAGACCCTCCACAACCTGCGCAAGCTGTTCGTTCAAGACCTCACGACTCGGGT
TAAAAAAAGTTCAGAAATTGGACCTGATGATAGTGGGGGGTCTAACACCCAGAAGCAGAAGATTTCCTTT
CTTGAGAACAACCTGGATCAGCTTACAAAGGTTCATAAACAGCTGGTACGTGATAATGCAGATCTCCGCT
GTGAGCTTCCGAAGCTGGAGAAACGTCTTCGTTCTACGGCTGAGCGGGTTCGGGCGCTGGAGACAGCACT
GAAGGACGCCAAACAGGGCGCGATGAATGACCGGCGCCGGTACCAGCAGGAGGTGGAGCGCATCCGGGAC
GCCATGAGGCTGCGTTACCCACTGCGCCGGGCCAACGCCGCTCAGATCGCTAAGCCAGTGAGACCCGGGC
ATCACGTCACCGCCACATCGCCCACCAGCTTCTCCGTCACACGCGCAAGCAAACCGGCCACGTCTTACAG
CAATGCCCGATTCCTGCAGGACGAGAAGATGGAGAACAGCCAGAAGACCAACACTGTTGGATACAGCACT
GTGAGATCCATAGACATACTGAGCTCCTGTCCGCTCGACGTGGAGAACGGAAACAGCACAGATATTAATG
ATAACAGGAGTGATGTTCACTGCGGCAGCATGGTGGACGATGCCTCTCGAGTGTACATCATGCAGCAGGA
GACTGCAGCCAGTTAAGCAACTTTATTATACAAAGTTGGCATTATAAAAAAGCATTGCTTATCAATTTGT
TGCAACGAACAGGTCACTATCAGTCAAAATAAAATCATTATTTGGAGCTCCATGGTAGCGTTAACGCGGC
CGCGATATCCCCTATAGTGAGTCGTATTACATGGTCATAGCTGTTTCCTGGCAGCTCTGGCCCGTGTCTC
AAAATCTCTGATGTTACATTGCACAAGATAAAAATATATCATCATGAACAATAAAACTGTCTGCTTACAT
AAACAGTAATACAAGGGGTGTTATGAGCCATATTCAACGGGAAACGTCGAGGCCGCGATTAAATTCCAAC
ATGGATGCTGATTTATATGGGTATAAATGGGCTCGCGATAATGTCGGGCAATCAGGTGCGACAATCTATC
GCTTGTATGGGAAGCCCGATGCGCCAGAGTTGTTTCTGAAACATGGCAAAGGTAGCGTTGCCAATGATGT
TACAGATGAGATGGTCAGACTAAACTGGCTGACGGAATTTATGCCTCTTCCGACCATCAAGCATTTTATC
CGTACTCCTGATGATGCATGGTTACTCACCACTGCGATCCCCGGAAAAACAGCATTCCAGGTATTAGAAG
AATATCCTGATTCAGGTGAAAATATTGTTGATGCGCTGGCAGTGTTCCTGCGCCGGTTGCATTCGATTCC
TGTTTGTAATTGTCCTTTTAACAGCGATCGCGTATTTCGTCTCGCTCAGGCGCAATCACGAATGAATAAC
GGTTTGGTTGATGCGAGTGATTTTGATGACGAGCGTAATGGCTGGCCTGTTGAACAAGTCTGGAAAGAAA
TGCATAAACTTTTGCCATTCTCACCGGATTCAGTCGTCACTCATGGTGATTTCTCACTTGATAACCTTAT
TTTTGACGAGGGGAAATTAATAGGTTGTATTGATGTTGGACGAGTCGGAATCGCAGACCGATACCAGGAT
CTTGCCATCCTATGGAACTGCCTCGGTGAGTTTTCTCCTTCATTACAGAAACGGCTTTTTCAAAAATATG
GTATTGATAATCCTGATATGAATAAATTGCAGTTTCATTTGATGCTCGATGAGTTTTTCTAATCAGAATT
GGTTAATTGGTTGTAACACTGGCAGAGCATTACGCTGACTTGACGGGACGGCGCAAGCTCATGACCAAAA
TCCCTTAACGTGAGTTACGCGTCGTTCCACTGAGCGTCAGACCCCGTAGAAAAGATCAAAGGATCTTCTT
GAGATCCTTTTTTTCTGCGCGTAATCTGCTGCTTGCAAACAAAAAAACCACCGCTACCAGCGGTGGTTTG
TTTGCCGGATCAAGAGCTACCAACTCTTTTTCCGAAGGTAACTGGCTTCAGCAGAGCGCAGATACCAAAT
ACTGTCCTTCTAGTGTAGCCGTAGTTAGGCCACCACTTCAAGAACTCTGTAGCACCGCCTACATACCTCG
CTCTGCTAATCCTGTTACCAGTGGCTGCTGCCAGTGGCGATAAGTCGTGTCTTACCGGGTTGGACTCAAG
ACGATAGTTACCGGATAAGGCGCAGCGGTCGGGCTGAACGGGGGGTTCGTGCACACAGCCCAGCTTGGAG
CGAACGACCTACACCGAACTGAGATACCTACAGCGTGAGCATTGAGAAAGCGCCACGCTTCCCGAAGGGA
GAAAGGCGGACAGGTATCCGGTAAGCGGCAGGGTCGGAACAGGAGAGCGCACGAGGGAGCTTCCAGGGGG
AAACGCCTGGTATCTTTATAGTCCTGTCGGGTTTCGCCACCTCTGACTTGAGCGTCGATTTTTGTGATGC
TCGTCAGGGGGGCGGAGCCTATGGAAAAACGCCAGCAACGCGGCCTTTTTACGGTTCCTGGCCTTTTGCT
GGCCTTTTGCTCACATGTT
Features (pLannotate 1.2.2; 11 found; start..end, strand, type, name):
    121..213     +  CDS            lacI (fragment): lac repressor; lacI; The lac repressor binds to the lac operator to inhibit transcription in E. coli. This inhibition can be relieved by adding lactose or isopropyl-β-D-thiogalactopyranoside (IPTG).
    268..295     -  terminator     rrnB T2 terminator: transcription terminator T2 from the E. coli rrnB gene
    427..470     +  terminator     rrnB T1 terminator: Escherichia coli rrnB; transcription terminator T1 from the E. coli rrnB gene
    517..553     -  CDS            lacZα (fragment): LacZα fragment of β-galactosidase; lacZ fragment
    624..747     -  protein_bind   attR2: mutant version of attR; recombination site for the Gateway® LR reaction LR Clonase™
    750..2603    +  CDS            Kif5a (fragment): KIF5A_MOUSE - Also known as Kiaa4086, Kif5, Nkhc1. Experimental evidence at protein level: Swiss-Prot protein existence level 1. Microtubule-dependent motor required for slow axonal transport of neurofilament proteins (NFH, NFM and NFL) (PubMed:12682084). Can induce formation of neurite-like membrane protrusions in non-neuronal cells in a ZFYVE27-dependent manner. The ZFYVE27-KIF5A complex contributes to the vesicular transport of VAPA, VAPB, SURF4, RAB11A, RAB11B and RTN3 proteins in neurons (PubMed:21976701). Required for anterograde axonal transportation of MAPK8IP3/JIP3 which is essential
   2608..2628    -  protein_bind   attB3: mutant version of attB; core recombination site for the Gateway® BP reaction BP Clonase™
   2619..2704    -  protein_bind   attL1 (fragment): mutant version of attL; recombination site for the Gateway® LR reaction LR Clonase™
   2741..2759    -  promoter       T7 promoter: promoter for bacteriophage T7 RNA polymerase
   2893..3702    +  CDS            KanR: aminoglycoside phosphotransferase; aph(3')-Ia; confers resistance to kanamycin in bacteria or G418 (Geneticin®) in eukaryotes
   3849..4437    +  rep_origin     ori: high-copy-number ColE1/pMB1/pBR322/pUC origin of replication
