>Addgene plasmid #105973 | p3E DN Kif5a | addgene full sequence | sequence record 203068 | Addgene NGS Result
CTTTCCTGCGTTATCCCCTGATTCTGTGGATAACCGTATTACCGCCTTTGAGTGAGCTGATACCGCTCGC
CGCAGCCGAACGACCGAGCGCAGCGAGTCAGTGAGCGAGGAAGCGGAAGAGCGCCCAATACGCAAACCGC
CTCTCCCCGCGCGTTGGCCGATTCATTAATGCAGCTGGCACGACAGGTTTCCCGACTGGAAAGCGGGCAG
TGAGCGCAACGCAATTAATACGCGTACCGCTAGCCAGGAAGAGTTTGTAGAAACGCAAAAAGGCCATCCG
TCAGGATGGCCTTCTGCTTAGTTTGATGCCTGGCAGTTCCCTACTCTCGCGTTAACGCTAGCATGGATGT
TTTCCCAGTCACGACGTTGTAAAACGACGGCCAGTCTTAAGCTCGGGCCCTGCAGCTCTAGAGCTCGAAT
TCTACAGGTCACTAATACCATCTAAGTAGTTGGTTCATAGTGACTGCATATGTTGTGTTTTACAGTATTA
TGTAGTCTGTTTTTTATGCAAAATCTAATTTAATATATTGATATTTATATCATTTTACGTTTCTCGTTCA
ACTTTCTTGTACAAAGTGGCTTCCTCTATCGTGGTGCGCATCTCAGAGGAAGAGCGGCAGAAATACGAGG
AAGAGATCCGCAAACTCTACCGCCAGCTGGACGACAAGGATGATGAGATCAATCTCCAGTGTCAGCTGGT
GGAGAAGCTGAAGGAGCAGATTCTGGATCAGGATGAGCTGCTGGCCTCCACCCGCGGCGACAGTGATAAG
GTACAGACGGAGCTGGGTCGTCTGCAGACGGAGAGCGAGAGCGCCAAGGCGGAGGTGCGGGAGGTGCTGC
AGGCGCTGGAGGAGCTGGCCGTCAACTACGACCAGAAGAGCCAGGAGGTGGAGGAGAAGAGTCTGCACAA
CAAACAGCTGGCCGAGCAGCTCAGCCACAAGATGGCCAACCTGATGGAGCTGGAGGCGGAGCTAGCGCAG
ATGCAGGAAGTGAGCTCACAGCAGAGGAAGCGCATCGCTGATGTGTTGAACGGCCTGATGAAGGACCTCA
GCGAGTTCAGCAGCATCGTCGGAAACGGAGAACTCAAGCTACCGGTGGAGATCAGCGGTGCGATTGAGGA
GGAGTTCACCGTGGCACGTCTCTACATCAGCAAGATTAAATCTGAGGTGAAGTCGATGGTGAAGCGCTGC
CGGCAGCTGGAGAACATGCAGCTGGAGTGCCATCGCAAGATGGAGGAGACCAGCCGGGAGCTGTCGTCAT
GCCAACTGCTCATCTCACAGCATGAGGCAAAGATCCGCTCTCTCACAGAATACATGCAGAACGTGGAGCA
GAAGAAGAGACAGCTGGAGGACAACTATGATGCTCTCAGTGAAGAACTCTACACACTGCAGAACTCTGAG
AGTCATGTGGCAGAGCTGGATGGAGGAGAGAAGGCGGACAGAGAGGCTGATGGGAAAAAGGCCGCTGTTC
GTCCAGCTCTGCATGCGGAGTCTCGTCAGACGCAGCTCAGCCGCCTGCGGGATGAAATTAACGAGAAGCA
GAGACTCATCGACGAGCTCACAGATAAGAACCAGGCTCTGGAGTTGGAGCTGGCTCACGTGCGCTCCAGT
TTCAGCAATCTGAAGCTGCAGGACGACAGCAAGAGCGCCTGTCTGGAGCAGATGTCGTTTCAACAGGAGA
GACACGAGCAGTCCAAACAGGATCTCAAGGGCCTTGAGGAGACTGTTGCTCGGGAACTCCAGACCCTCCA
CAACCTGCGCAAGCTGTTCGTTCAAGACCTCACGACTCGGGTTAAAAAAAGTTCAGAAATTGGACCTGAT
GATAGTGGGGGGTCTAACACCCAGAAGCAGAAGATTTCCTTTCTTGAGAACAACCTGGATCAGCTTACAA
AGGTTCATAAACAGCTGGTACGTGATAATGCAGATCTCCGCTGTGAGCTTCCGAAGCTGGAGAAACGTCT
TCGTTCTACGGCTGAGCGGGTTCGGGCGCTGGAGACAGCACTGAAGGACGCCAAACAGGGCGCGATGAAT
GACCGGCGCCGGTACCAGCAGGAGGTGGAGCGCATCCGGGACGCCATGAGGCTGCGTTACCCACTGCGCC
GCCCCAACGCCGCTCAGATCGCTAAGCCAGTGAGACCCGGGCATCACGTCACCGCCACATCGCCCACCAG
CTTCTCCGTCACACGCGCAAGCAAACCGGCCACGTCTTACAGCAATGCCCGATTCCTGCAGGACGAGAAG
ATGGAGAACAGCCAGAAGACCAACACTGTTGGATACAGCACTGTGAGATCCATAGACATACTGAGCTCCT
GTCCGCTCGACGTGGAGAACGGAAACAGCACAGATATTAATGATAACAGGAGTGATGTTCACTGCGGCAG
CATGGTGGACGATGCCTCTCGAGTGTACATCATGCAGCAGGAGACTGCAGCCAGTTAAGCAACTTTATTA
TACAAAGTTGGCATTATAAAAAAGCATTGCTTATCAATTTGTTGCAACGAACAGGTCACTATCAGTCAAA
ATAAAATCATTATTTGGAGCTCCATGGTAGCGTTAACGCGGCCGCGATATCCCCTATAGTGAGTCGTATT
ACATGGTCATAGCTGTTTCCTGGCAGCTCTGGCCCGTGTCTCAAAATCTCTGATGTTACATTGCACAAGA
TAAAAATATATCATCATGAACAATAAAACTGTCTGCTTACATAAACAGTAATACAAGGGGTGTTATGAGC
CATATTCAACGGGAAACGTCGAGGCCGCGATTAAATTCCAACATGGATGCTGATTTATATGGGTATAAAT
GGGCTCGCGATAATGTCGGGCAATCAGGTGCGACAATCTATCGCTTGTATGGGAAGCCCGATGCGCCAGA
GTTGTTTCTGAAACATGGCAAAGGTAGCGTTGCCAATGATGTTACAGATGAGATGGTCAGACTAAACTGG
CTGACGGAATTTATGCCTCTTCCGACCATCAAGCATTTTATCCGTACTCCTGATGATGCATGGTTACTCA
CCACTGCGATCCCCGGAAAAACAGCATTCCAGGTATTAGAAGAATATCCTGATTCAGGTGAAAATATTGT
TGATGCGCTGGCAGTGTTCCTGCGCCGGTTGCATTCGATTCCTGTTTGTAATTGTCCTTTTAACAGCGAT
CGCGTATTTCGTCTCGCTCAGGCGCAATCACGAATGAATAACGGTTTGGTTGATGCGAGTGATTTTGATG
ACGAGCGTAATGGCTGGCCTGTTGAACAAGTCTGGAAAGAAATGCATAAACTTTTGCCATTCTCACCGGA
TTCAGTCGTCACTCATGGTGATTTCTCACTTGATAACCTTATTTTTGACGAGGGGAAATTAATAGGTTGT
ATTGATGTTGGACGAGTCGGAATCGCAGACCGATACCAGGATCTTGCCATCCTATGGAACTGCCTCGGTG
AGTTTTCTCCTTCATTACAGAAACGGCTTTTTCAAAAATATGGTATTGATAATCCTGATATGAATAAATT
GCAGTTTCATTTGATGCTCGATGAGTTTTTCTAATCAGAATTGGTTAATTGGTTGTAACACTGGCAGAGC
ATTACGCTGACTTGACGGGACGGCGCAAGCTCATGACCAAAATCCCTTAACGTGAGTTACGCGTCGTTCC
ACTGAGCGTCAGACCCCGTAGAAAAGATCAAAGGATCTTCTTGAGATCCTTTTTTTCTGCGCGTAATCTG
CTGCTTGCAAACAAAAAAACCACCGCTACCAGCGGTGGTTTGTTTGCCGGATCAAGAGCTACCAACTCTT
TTTCCGAAGGTAACTGGCTTCAGCAGAGCGCAGATACCAAATACTGTTCTTCTAGTGTAGCCGTAGTTAG
GCCACCACTTCAAGAACTCTGTAGCACCGCCTACATACCTCGCTCTGCTAATCCTGTTACCAGTGGCTGC
TGCCAGTGGCGATAAGTCGTGTCTTACCGGGTTGGACTCAAGACGATAGTTACCGGATAAGGCGCAGCGG
TCGGGCTGAACGGGGGGTTCGTGCACACAGCCCAGCTTGGAGCGAACGACCTACACCGAACTGAGATACC
TACAGCGTGAGCTATGAGAAAGCGCCACGCTTCCCGAAGGGAGAAAGGCGGACAGGTATCCGGTAAGCGG
CAGGGTCGGAACAGGAGAGCGCACGAGGGAGCTTCCAGGGGGAAACGCCTGGTATCTTTATAGTCCTGTC
GGGTTTCGCCACCTCTGACTTGAGCGTCGATTTTTGTGATGCTCGTCAGGGGGGCGGAGCCTATGGAAAA
ACGCCAGCAACGCGGCCTTTTTACGGTTCCTGGCCTTTTGCTGGCCTTTTGCTCACATGTT
Features (pLannotate 1.2.2; 10 found; start..end, strand, type, name):
    121..213     +  CDS            lacI (fragment): lac repressor; lacI; The lac repressor binds to the lac operator to inhibit transcription in E. coli. This inhibition can be relieved by adding lactose or isopropyl-β-D-thiogalactopyranoside (IPTG).
    268..295     -  terminator     rrnB T2 terminator: transcription terminator T2 from the E. coli rrnB gene
    349..385     -  CDS            lacZα (fragment): LacZα fragment of β-galactosidase; lacZ fragment
    456..579     -  protein_bind   attR2: mutant version of attR; recombination site for the Gateway® LR reaction LR Clonase™
    582..2435    +  CDS            Kif5a (fragment): KIF5A_MOUSE - Also known as Kiaa4086, Kif5, Nkhc1. Experimental evidence at protein level: Swiss-Prot protein existence level 1. Microtubule-dependent motor required for slow axonal transport of neurofilament proteins (NFH, NFM and NFL) (PubMed:12682084). Can induce formation of neurite-like membrane protrusions in non-neuronal cells in a ZFYVE27-dependent manner. The ZFYVE27-KIF5A complex contributes to the vesicular transport of VAPA, VAPB, SURF4, RAB11A, RAB11B and RTN3 proteins in neurons (PubMed:21976701). Required for anterograde axonal transportation of MAPK8IP3/JIP3 which is essential
   2440..2460    -  protein_bind   attB3: mutant version of attB; core recombination site for the Gateway® BP reaction BP Clonase™
   2451..2536    -  protein_bind   attL1 (fragment): mutant version of attL; recombination site for the Gateway® LR reaction LR Clonase™
   2573..2591    -  promoter       T7 promoter: promoter for bacteriophage T7 RNA polymerase
   2725..3534    +  CDS            KanR: aminoglycoside phosphotransferase; aph(3')-Ia; confers resistance to kanamycin in bacteria or G418 (Geneticin®) in eukaryotes
   3681..4269    +  rep_origin     ori: high-copy-number ColE1/pMB1/pBR322/pUC origin of replication
