[The description below was written by a language model from this plasmid's Addgene catalogue record and pLannotate feature annotations shown in this document.]
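Description:
p3E DN Kif5a is a 3' entry clone for multisite Gateway cloning, made by recombining a zebrafish kinesin fragment into the pDONR P2r-P3 donor backbone. It is a small, high-copy plasmid maintained in E. coli through a ColE1/pUC-type origin and selected with kanamycin via an aph(3')-Ia resistance gene. Although catalogued as a bacterial expression vector, it carries no promoter positioned to drive the insert. The only promoter annotated is a backbone T7 promoter lying downstream of the insert on the opposite strand, alongside rrnB terminator sequences and short lacI and lacZα remnants. The plasmid therefore serves as a shuttle for the coding sequence rather than as an expression construct.

The insert is an 1854 bp fragment of Danio rerio kif5aa encoding amino acids 416 to 1033, the C-terminal end of the protein. The "DN" in the name points to a dominant-negative design, which fits a kinesin heavy chain fragment lacking its N-terminal motor region, although the record does not spell out the mechanism. The depositor notes five single-nucleotide differences from the reference sequence, all silent. The annotation software matched the fragment to mouse KIF5A by homology, but the recorded species is zebrafish. The fragment is flanked by an attR2 site and an attL-type site containing the attB3 core, so an LR reaction can place it in the third position, downstream of 5' and middle entry elements, in a destination vector. This arrangement would suit fusing it behind a promoter and a tag or reporter, though the record names no partner elements.

Two sequence records exist, a 4,499 nt depositor sequence and a 4,331 nt sequencing result. They share the same features, except that the shorter one lacks the annotated rrnB T1 terminator region in the backbone.
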