Addgene plasmid #105973: p3E DN Kif5a
Purpose: 3' element for Gateway cloning, 5 single nucleotide mutations compared to the reference sequence, but none of them change the amino acidtruncation aa416-1033(end) 1854 bp
Depositing lab: Caren Norden. Depositing organization: Max Planck Institute of Molecular Cell Biology and Genetics. Publication: Non-canonical features of the Golgi apparatus in bipolar epithelial neural stem cells. Taverna E, Mora-Bermudez F, Strzyz PJ, Florio M, Icha J, Haffner C, Norden C, Wilsch-Brauninger M, Huttner WB. Sci Rep. 2016 Feb 16;6:21206. doi: 10.1038/srep21206. PubMed 26879757.
Backbone
  Vector backbone: GW_pDONR_P2r-P3
  Vector type: Bacterial Expression
Growth in bacteria
  Bacterial resistance: Kanamycin, 50 μg/mL
  Growth temperature: 37°C
  Growth strain: DH5alpha
  Copy number: High Copy
Gene/Insert
  Gene/Insert name: Kif5a
  Species: D. rerio (zebrafish)
  Mutation: truncation of aa 416-1033
  Entrez Gene: kif5aa (a.k.a. kif, kif5a, si:ch211-166e11.4, v, ver, vertigo, vrt, wu:fj61a1, wu:fj61a10)
  Cloning method: Gateway Cloning
Terms and licenses: Academic/Nonprofit Terms; Industry Terms: Not Available to Industry
How to cite: p3E DN Kif5a was a gift from Caren Norden (Addgene plasmid # 105973 ; http://n2t.net/addgene:105973 ; RRID:Addgene_105973)
